Addgene plasmid #244830: pHS16_10xHis_MBP_TEV_xPBA-Cas9
Purpose: Bacterial expression of xPBA Cas9 for protein purification
Depositing lab: Jennifer Doudna. Depositing organization: University of California, Berkeley. Publication: Rapid two-step target capture ensures efficient CRISPR-Cas9-guided genome editing. Shi H, Al-Sayyad N, Wasko KM, Trinidad MI, Doherty EE, Vohra K, Boger RS, Colognori D, Cofsky JC, Skopintsev P, Bryant Z, Doudna JA. Mol Cell. 2025 May 1;85(9):1730-1742.e9. doi: 10.1016/j.molcel.2025.03.024. Epub 2025 Apr 23. PubMed 40273916.
Backbone
  Vector backbone: p2CT
  Vector type: Bacterial Expression, CRISPR
Growth in bacteria
  Bacterial resistance: Ampicillin, 100 μg/mL
  Growth temperature: 37°C
  Growth strain: DH5alpha
  Copy number: High Copy
Gene/Insert
  Gene/Insert name: xPBA Cas9
  Species: Streptococcus pyogenes
  Promoter: T7
  Tag / fusion protein: 10xHis-MBP (N terminal on insert)
  Cloning method: Gibson Cloning
Terms and licenses: Academic/Nonprofit Terms; Industry Terms: Not Available to Industry
How to cite: pHS16_10xHis_MBP_TEV_xPBA-Cas9 was a gift from Jennifer Doudna (Addgene plasmid # 244830 ; http://n2t.net/addgene:244830 ; RRID:Addgene_244830)
