[The description below was written by a language model from this plasmid's Addgene catalogue record and pLannotate feature annotations shown in this document.]
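Description:
pHS16_10xHis_MBP_TEV_xPBA-Cas9 is a roughly 10 kb bacterial expression plasmid built on the p2CT backbone for producing a variant of Streptococcus pyogenes Cas9, designated xPBA, as a recombinant protein for purification. It is maintained in E. coli under ampicillin selection through a β-lactamase gene driven by its own promoter, and it replicates from a ColE1/pMB1-family origin. The catalogue lists it as high copy, although the annotated backbone also carries pBR322-derived elements, including the bom mobility region and the rop gene, which normally moderates copy number. Fragments of the tetracycline efflux gene and its promoter are also detected. These appear to be non-functional remnants of the pBR322 lineage rather than a usable marker.

The expression cassette runs from a T7 promoter and the efficient phage T7 gene 10 ribosome binding site to a T7 terminator, so transcription depends on a host that supplies T7 RNA polymerase. The open reading frame encodes an N-terminal 10xHis tag, then a cytosolic maltose binding protein lacking its signal sequence, a TEV protease recognition site, and the Cas9 coding sequence. The His tag allows metal-affinity capture, MBP aids solubility and yield, and TEV cleavage can remove both tags to release Cas9. The annotation tool scores the Cas9 region as a fragment match, which is consistent with a variant that differs from the reference, but the record does not state which changes define xPBA. A short match to a T7 gene 10B-derived solubility tag just upstream of the terminator is probably residual vector sequence. The purified protein is intended for CRISPR-Cas9 studies, with the associated work concerning how Cas9 captures its DNA target.
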