Features (pLannotate 1.2.2; 17 found; start..end, strand, type, name):
    452..470     +  promoter       T7 promoter: promoter for bacteriophage T7 RNA polymerase
    559..581     +  RBS            RBS: efficient ribosome binding site from bacteriophage T7 gene 10 (Olins and Rangwala, 1989)
    601..630     +  CDS            10xHis: 10xHis affinity tag
    640..1740    +  CDS            MBP: maltose binding protein from E. coli; malE (mutated); This version of the gene does not encode a signal sequence, so MBP will remain in the cytosol.
   1795..1811    +  CDS            TEV site (fragment): tobacco etch virus (TEV) protease recognition and cleavage site
   1822..5926    +  CDS            Cas9 (fragment): Cas9 (Csn1) endonuclease from the Streptococcus pyogenes Type II CRISPR/Cas system generates RNA-guided double strand breaks in DNA
   6011..6060    +  CDS            SET1 (fragment): solubility-enhancement tag derived from T7 phage gene 10B
   6068..6115    +  terminator     T7 terminator: transcription terminator for bacteriophage T7 RNA polymerase
   6141..6433    -  CDS            TcR (fragment): tetracycline efflux protein; tet; confers resistance to tetracycline
   6481..6509    -  promoter       tet promoter: E. coli promoter for tetracycline efflux protein gene
   6622..6726    +  promoter       AmpR promoter: bla
   6727..7587    +  CDS            AmpR: β-lactamase; bla; confers resistance to ampicillin, carbenicillin, and related antibiotics
   7758..8346    +  rep_origin     ori: high-copy-number ColE1/pMB1/pBR322/pUC origin of replication
   8532..8671    -  misc_feature   bom: basis of mobility region from pBR322
   8773..8964    -  CDS            rop: Rop protein, which maintains plasmids at low copy number; rop
   8981..9361    +  CDS            YPB1_ECOLX: Protein predicted: Swiss-Prot protein existence level 4. From Escherichia coli.
   9603..430     -  CDS            TcR (fragment) (across the origin): tetracycline efflux protein; tet; confers resistance to tetracycline
>Addgene plasmid #244830 | pHS16_10xHis_MBP_TEV_xPBA-Cas9 | addgene full sequence | sequence record 486088 | Addgene NGS Result
GCGGTCCTCGCCGAAAATGACCCAGAGCGCTGCCGGCACCTGTCCTACGAGTTGCATGATAAAGAAGACA
GTCATAAGTGCGGCGACGATAGTCATGCCCCGCGCCCACCGGAAGGAGCTGACTGGGTTGAAGGCTCTCA
AGGGCATCGGTCGACGCTCTCCCTTATGCGACTCCTGCATTAGGAAGCAGCCCAGTAGTAGGTTGAGGCC
GTTGAGCACCGCCGCCGCAAGGAATGGTGCATGCAAGGAGATGGCGCCCAACAGTCCCCCGGCCACGGGG
CCTGCCACCATACCCACGCCGAAACAAGCGCTCATGAGCCCGAAGTGGCGAGCCCGATCTTCCCCATCGG
TGATGTCGGCGATATAGGCGCCAGCAACCGCACCTGTGGCGCCGGTGATGCCGGCCACGATGCGTCCGGC
GTAGAGGATCGAGATCTCGATCCCGCGAAATTAATACGACTCACTATAGGGAGACCACAACGGTTTCCCT
CTAGTGCCGGCTCCGGAGAGCTCTTTAATTAAGCGGCCGCCCTGCAGGACTCGAGTTCTAGAAATAATTT
TGTTTAACTTTAAGAAGGAGATATACATATGAAATCTTCTCACCATCACCATCACCATCACCATCACCAT
GGTTCTTCTATGAAAATCGAAGAAGGTAAACTGGTAATCTGGATTAACGGCGATAAAGGCTATAACGGTC
TCGCTGAAGTCGGTAAGAAATTCGAGAAAGATACCGGAATTAAAGTCACCGTTGAGCATCCGGATAAACT
GGAAGAGAAATTCCCACAGGTTGCGGCAACTGGCGATGGCCCTGACATTATCTTCTGGGCACACGACCGC
TTTGGTGGCTACGCTCAATCTGGCCTGTTGGCTGAAATCACCCCGGACAAAGCGTTCCAGGACAAGCTGT
ATCCGTTTACCTGGGATGCCGTACGTTACAACGGCAAGCTGATTGCTTACCCGATCGCTGTTGAAGCGTT
ATCGCTGATTTATAACAAAGATCTGCTGCCGAACCCGCCAAAAACCTGGGAAGAGATCCCGGCGCTGGAT
AAAGAACTGAAAGCGAAAGGTAAGAGCGCGCTGATGTTCAACCTGCAAGAACCGTACTTCACCTGGCCGC
TGATTGCTGCTGACGGGGGTTATGCGTTCAAGTATGAAAACGGCAAGTACGACATTAAAGACGTGGGCGT
GGATAACGCTGGCGCGAAAGCGGGTCTGACCTTCCTGGTTGACCTGATTAAAAACAAACACATGAATGCA
GACACCGATTACTCCATCGCAGAAGCTGCCTTTAATAAAGGCGAAACAGCGATGACCATCAACGGCCCGT
GGGCATGGTCCAACATCGACACCAGCAAAGTGAATTATGGTGTAACGGTACTGCCGACCTTCAAGGGTCA
ACCATCCAAACCGTTCGTTGGCGTGCTGAGCGCAGGTATTAACGCCGCCAGTCCGAACAAAGAGCTGGCA
AAAGAGTTCCTCGAAAACTATCTGCTGACTGATGAAGGTCTGGAAGCGGTTAATAAAGACAAACCGCTGG
GTGCCGTAGCGCTGAAGTCTTACGAGGAAGAGTTGGCGAAAGATCCACGTATTGCCGCCACTATGGAAAA
CGCCCAGAAAGGTGAAATCATGCCGAACATCCCGCAGATGTCCGCTTTCTGGTATGCCGTGCGTACTGCG
GTGATCAACGCCGCCAGCGGTCGTCAGACTGTCGATGAAGCCCTGAAAGACGCGCAGACTAATTCGAGCT
CGAACAACAACAACAATAACAATAACAACAACCTCGGGATCGAGGAAAACCTGTACTTCCAATCCAATGC
AATGGATAAGAAATACTCAATAGGCTTAGATATCGGCACAAATAGCGTCGGATGGGCGGTGATCACTGAT
GAATATAAGGTTCCGTCTAAAAAGTTCAAGGTTCTGGGAAATACAGACCGCCACAGTATCAAAAAAAATC
TTATAGGGGCTCTTTTATTTGACAGTGGAGAGACAGCGGAAGCGACTCGTCTCAAACGGACAGCTCGTAG
AAGGTATACACGTCGGAAGAATCGTATTTGTTATCTACAGGAGATTTTTTCAAATGAGATGGCGAAAGTA
GATGATAGTTTCTTTCATCGACTTGAAGAGTCTTTTTTGGTGGAAGAAGACAAGAAGCATGAACGTCATC
CTATTTTTGGAAATATAGTAGATGAAGTTGCTTATCATGAGAAATATCCAACTATCTATCATCTGCGAAA
AAAATTGGTAGATTCTACTGATAAAGCGGATTTGCGCTTAATCTATTTGGCCTTAGCGCATATGATTAAG
TTTCGTGGTCATTTTTTGATTGAGGGAGATTTAAATCCTGATAATAGTGATGTGGACAAACTATTTATCC
AGTTGGTACAAACCTACAATCAATTATTTGAAGAAAACCCTATTAACGCAAGTGGAGTAGATGCTAAAGC
GATTCTTTCTGCACGATTGAGTAAATCAAGACGATTAGAAAATCTCATTGCTCAGCTCCCCGGTGAGAAG
AAAAATGGCTTATTTGGGAATCTCATTGCTTTGTCATTGGGTTTGACCCCTAATTTTAAATCAAATTTTG
ATTTGGCAGAAGATGCTAAATTACAGCTTTCAAAAGATACTTACGATGATGATTTAGATAATTTATTGGC
GCAAATTGGAGATCAATATGCTGATTTGTTTTTGGCAGCTAAGAATTTATCAGATGCTATTTTACTTTCA
GATATCCTAAGAGTAAATACTGAAATAACTAAGGCTCCCCTATCAGCTTCAATGATTAAACGCTACGATG
AACATCATCAAGACTTGACTCTTTTAAAAGCTTTAGTTCGACAACAACTTCCAGAAAAGTATAAAGAAAT
CTTTTTTGATCAATCAAAAAACGGATATGCAGGTTATATTGATGGGGGAGCTAGCCAAGAAGAATTTTAT
AAATTTATCAAACCAATTTTAGAAAAAATGGATGGTACTGAGGAATTATTGGTGAAACTAAATCGTGAAG
ATTTGCTGCGCAAGCAACGGACCTTTGACAACGGCTCTATTCCCCATCAAATTCACTTGGGTGAGCTGCA
TGCTATTTTGAGAAGACAAGAAGACTTTTATCCATTTTTAAAAGACAATCGTGAGAAGATTGAAAAAATC
TTGACTTTTCGAATTCCTTATTATGTTGGTCCATTGGCGCGTGGCAATAGTCGTTTTGCATGGATGACTC
GGAAGTCTGAAGAAACAATTACCCCATGGAATTTTGAAGAAGTTGTCGATAAAGGTGCTTCAGCTCAATC
ATTTATTGAACGCATGACAAACTTTGATAAAAATCTTCCAAATGAAAAAGTACTACCAAAACATAGTTTG
CTTTATGAGTATTTTACGGTTTATAACGAATTGACAAAGGTCAAATATGTTACTGAAGGAATGCGAAAAC
CAGCATTTCTTTCAGGTGAACAGAAGAAAGCCATTGTTGATTTACTCTTCAAAACAAATCGAAAAGTAAC
CGTTAAGCAATTAAAAGAAGATTATTTCAAAAAAATAGAATGTTTTGATAGTGTTGAAATTTCAGGAGTT
GAAGATAGATTTAATGCTTCATTAGGTACCTACCATGATTTGCTAAAAATTATTAAAGATAAAGATTTTT
TGGATAATGAAGAAAATGAAGATATCTTAGAGGATATTGTTTTAACATTGACCTTATTTGAAGATAGGGA
GATGATTGAGGAAAGACTTAAAACATATGCTCACCTCTTTGATGATAAGGTGATGAAACAGCTTAAACGT
CGCCGTTATACTGGTTGGGGACGTTTGTCTCGAAAATTGATTAATGGTATTAGGGATAAGCAATCTGGCA
AAACAATATTAGATTTTTTGAAATCAGATGGTTTTGCCAATCGCAATTTTATGCAGCTGATCCATGATGA
TAGTTTGACATTTAAAGAAGACATTCAAAAAGCACAAGTGTCTGGACAAGGCGATAGTTTACATGAACAT
ATTGCAAATTTAGCTGGTAGCCCTGCTATTAAAAAAGGTATTTTACAGACTGTAAAAGTTGTTGATGAAT
TGGTCAAAGTAATGGGGCGGCATAAGCCAGAAAATATCGTTATTGAAATGGCACGTGAAAATCAGACAAC
TCAAAAGGGCCAGAAAAATTCGCGAGAGCGTATGAAACGAATCGAAGAAGGTATCAAAGAATTAGGAAGT
CAGATTCTTAAAGAGCATCCTGTTGAAAATACTCAATTGCAAAATGAAAAGCTCTATCTCTATTATCTCC
AAAATGGAAGAGACATGTATGTGGACCAAGAATTAGATATTAATCGTTTAAGTGATTATGATGTCGATCA
CATTGTTCCACAAAGTTTCCTTAAAGACGATTCAATAGACAATAAGGTCTTAACGCGTTCTGATAAAAAT
CGTGGTAAATCGGATAACGTTCCAAGTGAAGAAGTAGTCAAAAAGATGAAAAACTATTGGAGACAACTTC
TAAACGCCAAGTTAATCACTCAACGTAAGTTTGATAATTTAACGAAAGCTGAACGTGGAGGTTTGAGTGA
ACTTGATAAAGCTGGTTTTATCAAACGCCAATTGGTTGAAACTCGCCAAATCACTAAGCATGTGGCACAA
ATTTTGGATAGTCGCATGAATACTAAATACGATGAAAATGATAAACTTATTCGAGAGGTTAAAGTGATTA
CCTTAAAATCTAAATTAGTTTCTGACTTCCGAAAAGATTTCCAATTCTATAAAGTACGTGAGATTAACAA
TTACCATCATGCCCATGATGCGTATCTAAATGCCGTCGTTGGAACTGCTTTGATTAAGAAATATCCAAAA
CTTGAATCGGAGTTTGTCTATGGTGATTATAAAGTTTATGATGTTCGTAAAATGATTGCTAAGTCTGAGC
AAGAAATAGGCAAAGCAACCGCAAAATATTTCTTTTACTCTAATATCATGAACTTCTTCAAAACAGAAAT
TACACTTGCAAATGGAGAGATTCGCAAACGCCCTCTAATCGAAACTAATGGGGAAACTGGAGAAATTGTC
TGGGATAAAGGGCGAGATTTTGCCACAGTGCGCAAAGTATTGTCCATGCCCCAAGTCAATATTGTCAAGA
AAACAGAAGTACAGACAGGCGGATTCTCCAAGGAGTCAATTTTACCAAAAAGAAATTCGGACAAGCTTAT
TGCTCGTAAAAAAGACTGGGATCCAAAAAAATATGGTGGTTTTGATAGTCCAACGGTAGCTTATTCAGTC
CTAGTGGTTGCTAAGGTGGAAAAAGGGAAATCGAAGAAGTTAAAATCCGTTAAAGAGTTACTAGGGATCA
CAATTATGGAAAGAAGTTCCTTTGAAAAAAATCCGATTGACTTTTTAGAAGCTAAAGGATATAAGGAAGT
TAAAAAAGACTTAATCATTAAACTACCTAAATATAGTCTTTTTGAGTTAGAAAACGGTCGTAAACGGATG
CTGGCTAGTGCCGGAGAATTACAAAAAGGAAATGAGCTGGCTCTGCCAAGCAAATATGTGAATTTTTTAT
ATTTAGCTAGTCATTATGAAAAGTTGAAGGGTAGTCCAGAAGATAACGAACAAAAACAATTGTTTGTGGA
GCAGCATAAGCATTATTTAGATGAGATTATTGAGCAAATCAGTGAATTTTCTAAGCGTGTTATTTTAGCA
GATGCCAATTTAGATAAAGTTCTTAGTGCATATAACAAACATAGAGACAAACCAATACGTGAACAAGCAG
AAAATATTATTCATTTATTTACGTTGACGAATCTTGGAGCTCCCGCTGCTTTTAAATATTTTGATACAAC
AATTGATGCTAAAGCATATACGTCTACAAAAGAAGTTTTAGATGCCACTCTTATCCATCAATCCATCACT
GGTCTTTATGAAACACGCATTGATTTGAGTCAGCTAGGAGGTGACTAATAACATTGGAAGTGGATAACGG
ATCCGCGATCGCGGCGCGCCACCTGGTGGCCGGCCGGTACCACGCGTGCGCGCTGATCCGGCTGCTAACA
AAGCCCGAAAGGAAGCTGAGTTGGCTGCTGCCACCGCTGAGCAATAACTAGCATAACCCCTTGGGGCCTC
TAAACGGGTCTTGAGGGGTTTTTTGCTGAAAGGAGGAACTATATCCGGATATCCACAGGACGGGTGTGGT
CGCCATGATCGCGTAGTCGATAGTGGCTCCAAGTAGCGAAGCGAGCAGGACTGGGCGGCGGCCAAAGCGG
TCGGACAGTGCTCCGAGAACGGGTGCGCATAGAAATTGCATCAACGCATATAGCGCTAGCAGCACGCCAT
AGTGACTGGCGATGCTGTCGGAATGGACGATATCCCGCAAGAGGCCCGGCAGTACCGGCATAACCAAGCC
TATGCCTACAGCATCCAGGGTGACGGTGCCGAGGATGACGATGAGCGCATTGTTAGATTTCATACACGGT
GCCTGACTGCGTTAGCAATTTAACTGTGATAAACTACCGCATTAAAGCTTATCGATGATAAGCTGTCAAA
CATGAGAATTCTTGAAGACGAAAGGGCCTCGTGATACGCCTATTTTTATAGGTTAATGTCATGATAATAA
TGGTTTCTTAGACGTCAGGTGGCACTTTTCGGGGAAATGTGCGCGGAACCCCTATTTGTTTATTTTTCTA
AATACATTCAAATATGTATCCGCTCATGAGACAATAACCCTGATAAATGCTTCAATAACATTGAAAAAGG
AAGAGTATGAGTATTCAACATTTCCGTGTCGCCCTTATTCCCTTTTTTGCGGCATTTTGCCTTCCTGTTT
TTGCTCACCCAGAAACGCTGGTGAAAGTAAAAGATGCTGAAGATCAGTTGGGTGCACGAGTGGGTTACAT
CGAACTGGATCTCAACAGCGGTAAGATCCTTGAGAGTTTTCGCCCCGAAGAACGTTTTCCAATGATGAGC
ACTTTTAAAGTTCTGCTATGTGGCGCGGTATTATCCCGTGTTGACGCCGGGCAAGAGCAACTCGGTCGCC
GCATACACTATTCTCAGAATGACTTGGTTGAGTACTCACCAGTCACAGAAAAGCATCTTACGGATGGCAT
GACAGTAAGAGAATTATGCAGTGCTGCCATAACCATGAGTGATAACACTGCGGCCAACTTACTTCTGACA
ACGATCGGAGGACCGAAGGAGCTAACCGCTTTTTTGCACAACATGGGGGATCATGTAACTCGCCTTGATC
GTTGGGAACCGGAGCTGAATGAAGCCATACCAAACGACGAGCGTGACACCACGATGCCTGCAGCAATGGC
AACAACGTTGCGCAAACTATTAACTGGCGAACTACTTACTCTAGCTTCCCGGCAACAATTAATAGACTGG
ATGGAGGCGGATAAAGTTGCAGGACCACTTCTGCGCTCGGCCCTTCCGGCTGGCTGGTTTATTGCTGATA
AATCTGGAGCCGGTGAGCGTGGGTCTCGCGGTATCATTGCAGCACTGGGGCCAGATGGTAAGCCCTCCCG
TATCGTAGTTATCTACACGACGGGGAGTCAGGCAACTATGGATGAACGAAATAGACAGATCGCTGAGATA
GGTGCCTCACTGATTAAGCATTGGTAACTGTCAGACCAAGTTTACTCATATATACTTTAGATTGATTTAA
AACTTCATTTTTAATTTAAAAGGATCTAGGTGAAGATCCTTTTTGATAATCTCATGACCAAAATCCCTTA
ACGTGAGTTTTCGTTCCACTGAGCGTCAGACCCCGTAGAAAAGATCAAAGGATCTTCTTGAGATCCTTTT
TTTCTGCGCGTAATCTGCTGCTTGCAAACAAAAAAACCACCGCTACCAGCGGTGGTTTGTTTGCCGGATC
AAGAGCTACCAACTCTTTTTCCGAAGGTAACTGGCTTCAGCAGAGCGCAGATACCAAATACTGTCCTTCT
AGTGTAGCCGTAGTTAGGCCACCACTTCAAGAACTCTGTAGCACCGCCTACATACCTCGCTCTGCTAATC
CTGTTACCAGTGGCTGCTGCCAGTGGCGATAAGTCGTGTCTTACCGGGTTGGACTCAAGACGATAGTTAC
CGGATAAGGCGCAGCGGTCGGGCTGAACGGGGGGTTCGTGCACACAGCCCAGCTTGGAGCGAACGACCTA
CACCGAACTGAGATACCTACAGCGTGAGCTATGAGAAAGCGCCACGCTTCCCGAAGGGAGAAAGGCGGAC
AGGTATCCGGTAAGCGGCAGGGTCGGAACAGGAGAGCGCACGAGGGAGCTTCCAGGGGGAAACGCCTGGT
ATCTTTATAGTCCTGTCGGGTTTCGCCACCTCTGACTTGAGCGTCGATTTTTGTGATGCTCGTCAGGGGG
GCGGAGCCTATGGAAAAACGCCAGCAACGCGGCCTTTTTACGGTTCCTGGCCTTTTGCTGGCCTTTTGCT
CACATGTTCTTTCCTGCGTTATCCCCTGATTCTGTGGATAACCGTATTACCGCCTTTGAGTGAGCTGATA
CCGCTCGCCGCAGCCGAACGACCGAGCGCAGCGAGTCAGTGAGCGAGGAAGCGGAAGAGCGCCTGATGCG
GTATTTTCTCCTTACGCATCTGTGCGGTATTTCACACCGCAATGGTGCACTCTCAGTACAATCTGCTCTG
ATGCCGCATAGTTAAGCCAGTATACACTCCGCTATCGCTACGTGACTGGGTCATGGCTGCGCCCCGACAC
CCGCCAACACCCGCTGACGCGCCCTGACGGGCTTGTCTGCTCCCGGCATCCGCTTACAGACAAGCTGTGA
CCGTCTCCGGGAGCTGCATGTGTCAGAGGTTTTCACCGTCATCACCGAAACGCGCGAGGCAGCTGCGGTA
AAGCTCATCAGCGTGGTCGTGAAGCGATTCACAGATGTCTGCCTGTTCATCCGCGTCCAGCTCGTTGAGT
TTCTCCAGAAGCGTTAATGTCTGGCTTCTGATAAAGCGGGCCATGTTAAGGGCGGTTTTTTCCTGTTTGG
TCACTGATGCCTCCGTGTAAGGGGGATTTCTGTTCATGGGGGTAATGATACCGATGAAACGAGAGAGGAT
GCTCACGATACGGGTTACTGATGATGAACATGCCCGGTTACTGGAACGTTGTGAGGGTAAACAACTGGCG
GTATGGATGCGGCGGGACCAGAGAAAAATCACTCAGGGTCAATGCCAGCGCTTCGTTAATACAGATGTAG
GTGTTCCACAGGGTAGCCAGCAGCATCCTGCGATGCAGATCCGGAACATAATGGTGCAGGGCGCTGACTT
CCGCGTTTCCAGACTTTACGAAACACGGAAACCGAAGACCATTCATGTTGTTGCTCAGGTCGCAGACGTT
TTGCAGCAGCAGTCGCTTCACGTTCGCTCGCGTATCGGTGATTCATTCTGCTAACCAGTAAGGCAACCCC
GCCAGCCTAGCCGGGTCCTCAACGACAGGAGCACGATCATGCGCACCCGTGGCCAGGACCCAACGCTGCC
CGAGATGCGCCGCGTGCGGCTGCTGGAGATGGCGGACGCGATGGATATGTTCTGCCAAGGGTTGGTTTGC
GCATTCACAGTTCTCCGCAAGAATTGATTGGCTCCAATTCTTGGAGTGGTGAATCCGTTAGCGAGGTGCC
GCCGGCTTCCATTCAGGTCGAGGTGGCCCGGCTCCATGCACCGCGACGCAACGCGGGGAGGCAGACAAGG
TATAGGGCGGCGCCTACAATCCATGCCAACCCGTTCCATGTGCTCGCCGAGGCGGCATAAATCGCCGTGA
CGATCAGCGGTCCAATGATCGAAGTTAGGCTGGTAAGAGCCGCGAGCGATCCTTGAAGCTGTCCCTGATG
GTCGTCATCTACCTGCCTGGACAGCATGGCCTGCAACGCGGGCATCCCGATGCCGCCGGAAGCGAGAAGA
ATCATAATGGGGAAGGCCATCCAGCCTCGCGTCGCGAACGCCAGCAAGACGTAGCCCAGCGCGTCGGCCG
CCATGCCGGCGATAATGGCCTGCTTCTCGCCGAAACGTTTGGTGGCGGGACCAGTGACGAAGGCTTGAGC
GAGGGCGTGCAAGATTCCGAATACCGCAAGCGACAGGCCGATCATCGTCGCGCTCCAGCGAAA
